LOCUS       Exported 8323 bp ds-DNA circular SYN 13-MAY-2021
DEFINITION  3rd generation lentiviral gRNA plasmid targeting human PKN1.
ACCESSION   .
VERSION     .
KEYWORDS    PKN1 gRNA (BRDN0001162558)
SOURCE      synthetic DNA construct
  ORGANISM  synthetic DNA construct
REFERENCE   1 (bases 1 to 8323)
  AUTHORS   Doench JG, Fusi N, Sullender M, Hegde M, Vaimberg EW, Donovan KF,
            Smith I, Tothova Z, Wilen C, Orchard R, Virgin HW, Listgarten J,
            Root DE
  TITLE     Optimized sgRNA design to maximize activity and minimize off-target
            effects of CRISPR-Cas9.
  JOURNAL   Nat Biotechnol. 2016 Jan 18. doi: 10.1038/nbt.3437.
  PUBMED    26780180
REFERENCE   2 (bases 1 to 8323)
  AUTHORS   .
  TITLE     Direct Submission
  JOURNAL   Exported May 13, 2021 from SnapGene Server 1.1.58
            http://www.snapgene.com
FEATURES             Location/Qualifiers
     source          1..8323
                     /organism="synthetic DNA construct"
                     /mol_type="other DNA"
     promoter        87..1265
                     /label=EF-1-alpha promoter
                     /note="strong constitutive promoter for human elongation
                     factor EF-1-alpha"
     intron          318..1256
                     /label=EF-1-alpha intron A
                     /note="intron upstream of the start codon of human
                     EF-1-alpha"
     primer_bind     1213..1233
                     /label=EF1a-F
                     /note="Human elongation factor-1a promoter, forward primer"
     CDS             1278..1877
                     /codon_start=1
                     /gene="pac from Streptomyces alboniger"
                     /product="puromycin N-acetyltransferase"
                     /label=PuroR
                     /note="confers resistance to puromycin"
                     /translation="MTEYKPTVRLATRDDVPRAVRTLAAAFADYPATRHTVDPDRHIER
                     VTELQELFLTRVGLDIGKVWVADDGAAVAVWTTPESVEAGAVFAEIGPRMAELSGSRLA
                     AQQQMEGLLAPHRPKEPAWFLATVGVSPDHQGKGLGSAVVLPGVEAAERAGVPAFLETS
                     APRNLPFYERLGFTVTADVEVPEGPRTWCMTRKPGA"
     primer_bind     complement(1278..1297)
                     /label=Puro-R
                     /note="Puromycin resistance gene, reverse primer. Also
                     called puro-variant-R"
     primer_bind     1774..1794
                     /label=Puro-F
                     /note="Puromycin resistance gene, forward primer"
     misc_feature    1893..2481
                     /label=WPRE
                     /note="woodchuck hepatitis virus posttranscriptional
                     regulatory element"
     primer_bind     complement(1946..1966)
                     /label=WPRE-R
                     /note="WPRE, reverse primer"
     CDS             complement(2364..2375)
                     /codon_start=1
                     /product="Factor Xa recognition and cleavage site"
                     /label=Factor Xa site
                     /translation="IEGR"
     LTR             2553..2786
                     /label=3' LTR (Delta-U3)
                     /note="self-inactivating 3' long terminal repeat (LTR) from
                     HIV-1"
     polyA_signal    2864..2985
                     /label=SV40 poly(A) signal
                     /note="SV40 polyadenylation signal"
     primer_bind     complement(2901..2920)
                     /label=SV40pA-R
                     /note="SV40 polyA, reverse primer"
     primer_bind     2955..2974
                     /label=EBV-rev
                     /note="SV40 polyA terminator, reverse primer"
     rep_origin      3025..3160
                     /label=SV40 ori
                     /note="SV40 origin of replication"
     primer_bind     3087..3106
                     /label=SV40pro-F
                     /note="SV40 promoter/origin, forward primer"
     primer_bind     complement(3180..3199)
                     /label=T7
                     /note="T7 promoter, forward primer"
     promoter        complement(3181..3199)
                     /label=T7 promoter
                     /note="promoter for bacteriophage T7 RNA polymerase"
     primer_bind     complement(3209..3226)
                     /label=M13 Forward
                     /note="In lacZ gene. Also called M13-F20 or M13 (-21)
                     Forward"
     primer_bind     complement(3209..3225)
                     /label=M13 fwd
                     /note="common sequencing primer, one of multiple similar
                     variants"
     primer_bind     complement(3218..3240)
                     /label=M13/pUC Forward
                     /note="In lacZ gene"
     rep_origin      3367..3822
                     /direction=RIGHT
                     /label=f1 ori
                     /note="f1 bacteriophage origin of replication; arrow
                     indicates direction of (+) strand synthesis"
     primer_bind     complement(3454..3473)
                     /label=F1ori-R
                     /note="F1 origin, reverse primer"
     primer_bind     3664..3685
                     /label=F1ori-F
                     /note="F1 origin, forward primer"
     promoter        3848..3952
                     /gene="bla"
                     /label=AmpR promoter
     CDS             3953..4813
                     /codon_start=1
                     /gene="bla"
                     /product="beta-lactamase"
                     /label=AmpR
                     /note="confers resistance to ampicillin, carbenicillin, and
                     related antibiotics"
                     /translation="MSIQHFRVALIPFFAAFCLPVFAHPETLVKVKDAEDQLGARVGYI
                     ELDLNSGKILESFRPEERFPMMSTFKVLLCGAVLSRIDAGQEQLGRRIHYSQNDLVEYS
                     PVTEKHLTDGMTVRELCSAAITMSDNTAANLLLTTIGGPKELTAFLHNMGDHVTRLDRW
                     EPELNEAIPNDERDTTMPVAMATTLRKLLTGELLTLASRQQLIDWMEADKVAGPLLRSA
                     LPAGWFIADKSGAGERGSRGIIAALGPDGKPSRIVVIYTTGSQATMDERNRQIAEIGAS
                     LIKHW"
     primer_bind     complement(4171..4190)
                     /label=Amp-R
                     /note="Ampicillin resistance gene, reverse primer"
     rep_origin      4984..5572
                     /direction=RIGHT
                     /label=ori
                     /note="high-copy-number ColE1/pMB1/pBR322/pUC origin of
                     replication"
     primer_bind     5473..5492
                     /label=pBR322ori-F
                     /note="pBR322 origin, forward primer"
     primer_bind     5726..5743
                     /label=L4440
                     /note="L4440 vector, forward primer"
     protein_bind    5860..5881
                     /label=CAP binding site
                     /bound_moiety="E. coli catabolite activator protein"
                     /note="CAP binding activates transcription in the presence
                     of cAMP."
     promoter        5896..5926
                     /label=lac promoter
                     /note="promoter for the E. coli lac operon"
     protein_bind    5934..5950
                     /label=lac operator
                     /bound_moiety="lac repressor encoded by lacI"
                     /note="The lac repressor binds to the lac operator to
                     inhibit transcription in E. coli. This inhibition can be
                     relieved by adding lactose or
                     isopropyl-beta-D-thiogalactopyranoside (IPTG)."
     primer_bind     5939..5961
                     /label=M13/pUC Reverse
                     /note="In lacZ gene"
     primer_bind     5958..5974
                     /label=M13 rev
                     /note="common sequencing primer, one of multiple similar
                     variants"
     primer_bind     5958..5974
                     /label=M13 Reverse
                     /note="In lacZ gene. Also called M13-rev"
     primer_bind     5993..6013
                     /label=T3
                     /note="T3 promoter, forward primer"
     promoter        5995..6013
                     /label=T3 promoter
                     /note="promoter for bacteriophage T3 RNA polymerase"
     promoter        6041..6267
                     /label=RSV promoter
                     /note="Rous sarcoma virus enhancer/promoter"
     LTR             6268..6448
                     /label=5' LTR (truncated)
                     /note="truncated 5' long terminal repeat (LTR) from HIV-1"
     misc_feature    6495..6620
                     /label=HIV-1 Psi
                     /note="packaging signal of human immunodeficiency virus
                     type 1"
     misc_feature    7113..7346
                     /label=RRE
                     /note="The Rev response element (RRE) of HIV-1 allows for
                     Rev-dependent mRNA export from the nucleus to the
                     cytoplasm."
     CDS             7531..7575
                     /codon_start=1
                     /product="antigenic peptide corresponding to amino acids
                     655 to 669 of the HIV envelope protein gp41 (Lutje Hulsik
                     et al., 2013)"
                     /label=gp41 peptide
                     /note="recognized by the 2H10 single-chain llama nanobody"
                     /translation="KNEQELLELDKWASL"
     promoter        7753..7993
                     /label=U6 promoter
                     /note="RNA polymerase III promoter for human U6 snRNA"
     primer_bind     7753..7773
                     /label=hU6-F
                     /note="Human U6 promoter, forward primer"
     primer_bind     7924..7943
                     /label=LKO.1 5'
                     /note="Human U6 promoter, forward primer"
     misc_RNA        8023..8098
                     /label=gRNA scaffold
                     /note="guide RNA scaffold for the Streptococcus pyogenes
                     CRISPR/Cas9 system"
     misc_feature    8154..8271
                     /label=cPPT/CTS
                     /note="central polypurine tract and central termination
                     sequence of HIV-1"
ORIGIN
        1 cccgggtgca aagatggata aagttttaaa cagagaggaa tctttgcagc taatggacct
       61 tctaggtctt gaaaggagtg ggaattggct ccggtgcccg tcagtgggca gagcgcacat
      121 cgcccacagt ccccgagaag ttggggggag gggtcggcaa ttgatccggt gcctagagaa
      181 ggtggcgcgg ggtaaactgg gaaagtgatg tcgtgtactg gctccgcctt tttcccgagg
      241 gtgggggaga accgtatata agtgcagtag tcgccgtgaa cgttcttttt cgcaacgggt
      301 ttgccgccag aacacaggta agtgccgtgt gtggttcccg cgggcctggc ctctttacgg
      361 gttatggccc ttgcgtgcct tgaattactt ccacctggct gcagtacgtg attcttgatc
      421 ccgagcttcg ggttggaagt gggtgggaga gttcgaggcc ttgcgcttaa ggagcccctt
      481 cgcctcgtgc ttgagttgag gcctggcctg ggcgctgggg ccgccgcgtg cgaatctggt
      541 ggcaccttcg cgcctgtctc gctgctttcg ataagtctct agccatttaa aatttttgat
      601 gacctgctgc gacgcttttt ttctggcaag atagtcttgt aaatgcgggc caagatctgc
      661 acactggtat ttcggttttt ggggccgcgg gcggcgacgg ggcccgtgcg tcccagcgca
      721 catgttcggc gaggcggggc ctgcgagcgc ggccaccgag aatcggacgg gggtagtctc
      781 aagctggccg gcctgctctg gtgcctggcc tcgcgccgcc gtgtatcgcc ccgccctggg
      841 cggcaaggct ggcccggtcg gcaccagttg cgtgagcgga aagatggccg cttcccggcc
      901 ctgctgcagg gagctcaaaa tggaggacgc ggcgctcggg agagcgggcg ggtgagtcac
      961 ccacacaaag gaaaagggcc tttccgtcct cagccgtcgc ttcatgtgac tccacggagt
     1021 accgggcgcc gtccaggcac ctcgattagt tctcgagctt ttggagtacg tcgtctttag
     1081 gttgggggga ggggttttat gcgatggagt ttccccacac tgagtgggtg gagactgaag
     1141 ttaggccagc ttggcacttg atgtaattct ccttggaatt tgcccttttt gagtttggat
     1201 cttggttcat tctcaagcct cagacagtgg ttcaaagttt ttttcttcca tttcaggtgt
     1261 cgtgacgtac ggccaccatg accgagtaca agcccacggt gcgcctcgcc acccgcgacg
     1321 acgtccccag ggccgtacgc accctcgccg ccgcgttcgc cgactacccc gccacgcgcc
     1381 acaccgtcga tccggaccgc cacatcgagc gggtcaccga gctgcaagaa ctcttcctca
     1441 cgcgcgtcgg gctcgacatc ggcaaggtgt gggtcgcgga cgacggcgcc gccgtggcgg
     1501 tctggaccac gccggagagc gtcgaagcgg gggcggtgtt cgccgagatc ggcccgcgca
     1561 tggccgagtt gagcggttcc cggctggccg cgcagcaaca gatggaaggc ctcctggcgc
     1621 cgcaccggcc caaggagccc gcgtggttcc tggccaccgt cggagtctcg cccgaccacc
     1681 agggcaaggg tctgggcagc gccgtcgtgc tccccggagt ggaggcggcc gagcgcgccg
     1741 gggtgcccgc cttcctggag acctccgcgc cccgcaacct ccccttctac gagcggctcg
     1801 gcttcaccgt caccgccgac gtcgaggtgc ccgaaggacc gcgcacctgg tgcatgaccc
     1861 gcaagcccgg tgcctgaacg cgttaagtcg acaatcaacc tctggattac aaaatttgtg
     1921 aaagattgac tggtattctt aactatgttg ctccttttac gctatgtgga tacgctgctt
     1981 taatgccttt gtatcatgct attgcttccc gtatggcttt cattttctcc tccttgtata
     2041 aatcctggtt gctgtctctt tatgaggagt tgtggcccgt tgtcaggcaa cgtggcgtgg
     2101 tgtgcactgt gtttgctgac gcaaccccca ctggttgggg cattgccacc acctgtcagc
     2161 tcctttccgg gactttcgct ttccccctcc ctattgccac ggcggaactc atcgccgcct
     2221 gccttgcccg ctgctggaca ggggctcggc tgttgggcac tgacaattcc gtggtgttgt
     2281 cggggaaatc atcgtccttt ccttggctgc tcgcctgtgt tgccacctgg attctgcgcg
     2341 ggacgtcctt ctgctacgtc ccttcggccc tcaatccagc ggaccttcct tcccgcggcc
     2401 tgctgccggc tctgcggcct cttccgcgtc ttcgccttcg ccctcagacg agtcggatct
     2461 ccctttgggc cgcctccccg cgtcgacttt aagaccaatg acttacaagg cagctgtaga
     2521 tcttagccac tttttaaaag aaaagggggg actggaaggg ctaattcact cccaacgaag
     2581 acaagatctg ctttttgctt gtactgggtc tctctggtta gaccagatct gagcctggga
     2641 gctctctggc taactaggga acccactgct taagcctcaa taaagcttgc cttgagtgct
     2701 tcaagtagtg tgtgcccgtc tgttgtgtga ctctggtaac tagagatccc tcagaccctt
     2761 ttagtcagtg tggaaaatct ctagcagtac gtatagtagt tcatgtcatc ttattattca
     2821 gtatttataa cttgcaaaga aatgaatatc agagagtgag aggaacttgt ttattgcagc
     2881 ttataatggt tacaaataaa gcaatagcat cacaaatttc acaaataaag catttttttc
     2941 actgcattct agttgtggtt tgtccaaact catcaatgta tcttatcatg tctggctcta
     3001 gctatcccgc ccctaactcc gcccatcccg cccctaactc cgcccagttc cgcccattct
     3061 ccgccccatg gctgactaat tttttttatt tatgcagagg ccgaggccgc ctcggcctct
     3121 gagctattcc agaagtagtg aggaggcttt tttggaggcc tagggacgta cccaattcgc
     3181 cctatagtga gtcgtattac gcgcgctcac tggccgtcgt tttacaacgt cgtgactggg
     3241 aaaaccctgg cgttacccaa cttaatcgcc ttgcagcaca tccccctttc gccagctggc
     3301 gtaatagcga agaggcccgc accgatcgcc cttcccaaca gttgcgcagc ctgaatggcg
     3361 aatgggnnnn nnnnnnnnnn nnnnnnnnnn nnnnnnnnnn nnnnnnnnnn nnnnnnnnnn
     3421 nnnnnnnnnn nnnnnnnnnn nnnnnnnnnn nnnnnnnnnn nnnnnnnnnn nnnnnnnnnn
     3481 nnnnnnnnnn cnnnnnnnnn nnnnnnnnnn nnnnnnnnnn nnnnnnnnnn nnnnnnnnnn
     3541 nnnnnnnnnn nnnnnnnnnn nnnnnnnnnn nnnnnnnnnn nnannnnnnn nnnnnnnnnn
     3601 nnnnnnnnnn nnnnnnnnnn nnnnnnnnnn nncctttgac gttggagtcc acgttcttta
     3661 atagtggact cttgttccaa actggaacaa cactcaaccc tatctcggtc tattcttttg
     3721 atttataagg gattttgccg atttcggcct attggttaaa aaatgagctg atttaacaaa
     3781 aatttaacgc gaattttaac aaaatattaa cgcttacaat ttaggtggca cttttcgggg
     3841 aaatgtgcgc ggaaccccta tttgtttatt tttctaaata cattcaaata tgtatccgct
     3901 catgagacaa taaccctgat aaatgcttca ataatattga aaaaggaaga gtatgagtat
     3961 tcaacatttc cgtgtcgccc ttattccctt ttttgcggca ttttgccttc ctgtttttgc
     4021 tcacccagaa acgctggtga aagtaaaaga tgctgaagat cagttgggtg cacgagtggg
     4081 ttacatcgaa ctggatctca acagcggtaa gatccttgag agttttcgcc ccgaagaacg
     4141 ttttccaatg atgagcactt ttaaagttct gctatgtggc gcggtattat cccgtattga
     4201 cgccgggcaa gagcaactcg gtcgccgcat acactattct cagaatgact tggttgagta
     4261 ctcaccagtc acagaaaagc atcttacgga tggcatgaca gtaagagaat tatgcagtgc
     4321 tgccataacc atgagtgata acactgcggc caacttactt ctgacaacga tcggaggacc
     4381 gaaggagcta accgcttttt tgcacaacat gggggatcat gtaactcgcc ttgatcgttg
     4441 ggaaccggag ctgaatgaag ccataccaaa cgacgagcgt gacaccacga tgcctgtagc
     4501 aatggcaaca acgttgcgca aactattaac tggcgaacta cttactctag cttcccggca
     4561 acaattaata gactggatgg aggcggataa agttgcagga ccacttctgc gctcggccct
     4621 tccggctggc tggtttattg ctgataaatc tggagccggt gagcgtgggt ctcgcggtat
     4681 cattgcagca ctggggccag atggtaagcc ctcccgtatc gtagttatct acacgacggg
     4741 gagtcaggca actatggatg aacgaaatag acagatcgct gagataggtg cctcactgat
     4801 taagcattgg taactgtcag accaagttta ctcatatata ctttagattg atttaaaact
     4861 tcatttttaa tttaaaagga tctaggtgaa gatccttttt gataatctca tgaccaaaat
     4921 cccttaacgt gagttttcgt tccactgagc gtcagacccc gtagaaaaga tcaaaggatc
     4981 ttcttgagat cctttttttc tgcgcgtaat ctgctgcttg caaacaaaaa aaccaccgct
     5041 accagcggtg gtttgtttgc cggatcaaga gctaccaact ctttttccga aggtaactgg
     5101 cttcagcaga gcgcagatac caaatactgt tcttctagtg tagccgtagt taggccacca
     5161 cttcaagaac tctgtagcac cgcctacata cctcgctctg ctaatcctgt taccagtggc
     5221 tgctgccagt ggcgataagt cgtgtcttac cgggttggac tcaagacgat agttaccgga
     5281 taaggcgcag cggtcgggct gaacgggggg ttcgtgcaca cagcccagct tggagcgaac
     5341 gacctacacc gaactgagat acctacagcg tgagctatga gaaagcgcca cgcttcccga
     5401 agggagaaag gcggacaggt atccggtaag cggcagggtc ggaacaggag agcgcacgag
     5461 ggagcttcca gggggaaacg cctggtatct ttatagtcct gtcgggtttc gccacctctg
     5521 acttgagcgt cgatttttgt gatgctcgtc aggggggcgg agcctatgga aaaacgccag
     5581 caacgcggcc tttttacggt tcctggcctt ttgctggcct tttgctcaca tgttctttcc
     5641 tgcgttatcc cctgattctg tggataaccg tattaccgcc tttgagtgag ctgataccgc
     5701 tcgccgcagc cgaacgaccg agcgcagcga gtcagtgagc gaggaagcgg aagagcgccc
     5761 aatacgcaaa ccgcctctcc ccgcgcgttg gccgattcat taatgcagct ggcacgacag
     5821 gtttcccgac tggaaagcgg gcagtgagcg caacgcaatt aatgtgagtt agctcactca
     5881 ttaggcaccc caggctttac actttatgct tccggctcgt atgttgtgtg gaattgtgag
     5941 cggataacaa tttcacacag gaaacagcta tgaccatgat tacgccaagc gcgcaattaa
     6001 ccctcactaa agggaacaaa agctggagct gcaagcttaa tgtagtctta tgcaatactc
     6061 ttgtagtctt gcaacatggt aacgatgagt tagcaacatg ccttacaagg agagaaaaag
     6121 caccgtgcat gccgattggt ggaagtaagg tggtacgatc gtgccttatt aggaaggcaa
     6181 cagacgggtc tgacatggat tggacgaacc actgaattgc cgcattgcag agatattgta
     6241 tttaagtgcc tagctcgata cataaacggg tctctctggt tagaccagat ctgagcctgg
     6301 gagctctctg gctaactagg gaacccactg cttaagcctc aataaagctt gccttgagtg
     6361 cttcaagtag tgtgtgcccg tctgttgtgt gactctggta actagagatc cctcagaccc
     6421 ttttagtcag tgtggaaaat ctctagcagt ggcgcccgaa cagggacttg aaagcgaaag
     6481 ggaaaccaga ggagctctct cgacgcagga ctcggcttgc tgaagcgcgc acggcaagag
     6541 gcgaggggcg gcgactggtg agtacgccaa aaattttgac tagcggaggc tagaaggaga
     6601 gagatgggtg cgagagcgtc agtattaagc gggggagaat tagatcgcga tgggaaaaaa
     6661 ttcggttaag gccaggggga aagaaaaaat ataaattaaa acatatagta tgggcaagca
     6721 gggagctaga acgattcgca gttaatcctg gcctgttaga aacatcagaa ggctgtagac
     6781 aaatactggg acagctacaa ccatcccttc agacaggatc agaagaactt agatcattat
     6841 ataatacagt agcaaccctc tattgtgtgc atcaaaggat agagataaaa gacaccaagg
     6901 aagctttaga caagatagag gaagagcaaa acaaaagtaa gaccaccgca cagcaagcgg
     6961 ccgctgatct tcagacctgg aggaggagat atgagggaca attggagaag tgaattatat
     7021 aaatataaag tagtaaaaat tgaaccatta ggagtagcac ccaccaaggc aaagagaaga
     7081 gtggtgcaga gagaaaaaag agcagtggga ataggagctt tgttccttgg gttcttggga
     7141 gcagcaggaa gcactatggg cgcagcgtca atgacgctga cggtacaggc cagacaatta
     7201 ttgtctggta tagtgcagca gcagaacaat ttgctgaggg ctattgaggc gcaacagcat
     7261 ctgttgcaac tcacagtctg gggcatcaag cagctccagg caagaatcct ggctgtggaa
     7321 agatacctaa aggatcaaca gctcctgggg atttggggtt gctctggaaa actcatttgc
     7381 accactgctg tgccttggaa tgctagttgg agtaataaat ctctggaaca gatttggaat
     7441 cacacgacct ggatggagtg ggacagagaa attaacaatt acacaagctt aatacactcc
     7501 ttaattgaag aatcgcaaaa ccagcaagaa aagaatgaac aagaattatt ggaattagat
     7561 aaatgggcaa gtttgtggaa ttggtttaac ataacaaatt ggctgtggta tataaaatta
     7621 ttcataatga tagtaggagg cttggtaggt ttaagaatag tttttgctgt actttctata
     7681 gtgaatagag ttaggcaggg atattcacca ttatcgtttc agacccacct cccaaccccg
     7741 aggggaccca gagagggcct atttcccatg attccttcat atttgcatat acgatacaag
     7801 gctgttagag agataattag aattaatttg actgtaaaca caaagatatt agtacaaaat
     7861 acgtgacgta gaaagtaata atttcttggg tagtttgcag ttttaaaatt atgttttaaa
     7921 atggactatc atatgcttac cgtaacttga aagtatttcg atttcttggc tttatatatc
     7981 ttgtggaaag gacgaaacac cgcgtggtgc ttcccgaccc gggttttaga gctagaaata
     8041 gcaagttaaa ataaggctag tccgttatca acttgaaaaa gtggcaccga gtcggtgctt
     8101 ttttaagctt ggcgtaacta gatcttgaga caaatggcag tattcatcca caattttaaa
     8161 agaaaagggg ggattggggg gtacagtgca ggggaaagaa tagtagacat aatagcaaca
     8221 gacatacaaa ctaaagaatt acaaaaacaa attacaaaaa ttcaaaattt tcgggtttat
     8281 tacagggaca gcagagatcc actttggcgc cggctcgagg ggg
//
