[The description below was written by a language model from this plasmid's Addgene catalogue record and the feature table of its GenBank file.]
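Description:
PKN1 gRNA (BRDN0001162558) is a third-generation lentiviral CRISPR guide plasmid of 8,323 bp, built in the lentiGuide-Puro backbone and designed to deliver a single guide RNA against human PKN1, a protein kinase also known as PRK1 or PKN-alpha. In bacteria it is maintained through a high-copy ColE1/pUC-type origin with ampicillin selection from the beta-lactamase gene. The backbone also carries an f1 origin, an SV40 origin and poly(A) signal, and leftover lac, T7 and T3 cloning-vector elements outside the viral region.

The transfer cassette is driven by an RSV promoter fused to a truncated HIV-1 5' LTR, which makes genomic RNA production Tat-independent. This is followed by the Psi packaging signal, the RRE for Rev-dependent nuclear export, and a cPPT/CTS. A U3-deleted 3' LTR renders the integrated provirus self-inactivating. Within this frame, a human U6 RNA polymerase III promoter transcribes the PKN1-specific spacer joined to the Streptococcus pyogenes Cas9 guide scaffold. A separate EF-1-alpha promoter, including its intron A, expresses puromycin N-acetyltransferase for selecting transduced mammalian cells, and a downstream WPRE enhances transcript expression.

The plasmid does not encode Cas9, so it must be paired with a separate Cas9 vector such as lentiCas9-Blast or used in cells that already express the nuclease. According to the depositor, the guide was designed against two PKN1 reference transcripts, and the construct belongs to a human kinome gRNA collection. Its expected use is PKN1 knockout, either as an individual reagent or in kinase-focused loss-of-function studies.
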