Addgene plasmid #76278: PKN1 gRNA (BRDN0001162558)
Purpose: 3rd generation lentiviral gRNA plasmid targeting human PKN1
Depositing lab: John Doench & David Root. Depositing organization: Broad Institute. Publication: Optimized sgRNA design to maximize activity and minimize off-target effects of CRISPR-Cas9. Doench JG, Fusi N, Sullender M, Hegde M, Vaimberg EW, Donovan KF, Smith I, Tothova Z, Wilen C, Orchard R, Virgin HW, Listgarten J, Root DE. Nat Biotechnol. 2016 Jan 18. doi: 10.1038/nbt.3437. PubMed 26780180.
Backbone
  Vector backbone: lentiGuide-Puro
  Backbone manufacturer: Zhang Lab (Addgene plasmid # 52963)
  Vector type: Mammalian Expression, Lentiviral, CRISPR
  Selectable markers: Puromycin
Growth in bacteria
  Bacterial resistance: Ampicillin, 100 μg/mL
  Growth temperature: 37°C
  Growth strain: DH5alpha
  Copy number: High Copy
Gene/Insert
  Gene/Insert name: PKN1 (alt names: PKN1; NM_002741.3)
  gRNA/shRNA sequence: CGTGGTGCTTCCCGACCCGG
  Species: H. sapiens (human)
  Entrez Gene: PKN1 (a.k.a. DBK, PAK-1, PAK1, PKN, PKN-ALPHA, PRK1, PRKCL1)
  Promoter: hU6
  Cloning method: Unknown
  Sequencing primers: 5′ U6-F; 3′ pS2-R
Terms and licenses: Academic/Nonprofit Terms; Industry Terms: Not Available to Industry
Depositor comments: The gRNA was designed to target the following Genbank reference sequence(s): NM_002741.3,NM_213560.1. Note that this plasmid does NOT contain Cas9. It should be used in conjunction with lentiCas9-Blast (Addgene #52962) or otherwise with cell lines already expressing Cas9. Browse the full kinome gRNA library at http://www.addgene.org/pooled-library/broadgpp-human-kinome/ or visit http://www.broadinstitute.org/rnai/public/ for detailed protocols and information.
How to cite: PKN1 gRNA (BRDN0001162558) was a gift from John Doench & David Root (Addgene plasmid # 76278 ; http://n2t.net/addgene:76278 ; RRID:Addgene_76278)
