>Addgene plasmid #76278 | PKN1 gRNA (BRDN0001162558) | depositor partial sequence | sequence record 143738 | Target Sequence
CGTGGTGCTTCCCGACCCGG
