>Addgene plasmid #76278 | PKN1 gRNA (BRDN0001162558) | addgene partial sequence | sequence record 185531 | hU6-F
CGTAGAAAGTAATAATTTCTTGGGTAGTTTGCAGTTTTAAAATTATGTTTTAAAATGGACTATCATATGC
TTACCGTAACTTGAAAGTATTTCGATTTCTTGGCTTTATATATCTTGTGGAAAGGACGAAACACCGCGTG
GTGCTTCCCGACCCGGGTTTTAGAGCTAGAAATAGCAAGTTAAAATAAGGCTAGTCCGTTATCAACTTGA
AAAAGTGGCACCGAGTCGGTGCTTTTTTAAGCTTGGCGTAACTAGATCTTGAGACAAATGGCAGTATTCA
TCCACAATTTTAAAAGAAAAGGGGGGATTGGGGGGTACAGTGCAGGGGAAAGAATAGTAGACATAATAGC
AACAGACATACAAACTAAAGAATTACAAAAACAAATTACAAAAATTCAAAATTTTCGGGTTTATTACAGG
GACAGCAGAGATCCACTTTGGCGCCGGCTCGAGGGGGCCCGGGTGCAAAGATGGATAAAGTTTTAAACAG
AGAGGAATCTTTGCAGCTAATGGACCTTCTAGGTCTTGAAAGGAGTGGGAATTGGCTCCGGTGCCCGTCA
GTGGGCAGAG
